>Addgene plasmid #132229 | pDONR221_SLC5A12 | addgene full sequence | sequence record 262708 | Addgene NGS Result
CTTTCCTGCGTTATCCCCTGATTCTGTGGATAACCGTATTACCGCCTTTGAGTGAGCTGATACCGCTCGC
CGCAGCCGAACGACCGAGCGCAGCGAGTCAGTGAGCGAGGAAGCGGAAGAGCGCCCAATACGCAAACCGC
CTCTCCCCGCGCGTTGGCCGATTCATTAATGCAGCTGGCACGACAGGTTTCCCGACTGGAAAGCGGGCAG
TGAGCGCAACGCAATTAATACGCGTACCGCTAGCCAGGAAGAGTTTGTAGAAACGCAAAAAGGCCATCCG
TCAGGATGGCCTTCTGCTTAGTTTGATGCCTGGCAGTTTATGGCGGGCGTCCTGCCCGCCACCCTCCGGG
CCGTTGCTTCACAACGTTCAAATCCGCTCCCGGCGGATTTGTCCTACTCAGGAGAGCGTTCACCGACAAA
CAACAGATAAAACGAAAGGCCCAGTCTTCCGACTGAGCCTTTCGTTTTATTTGATGCCTGGCAGTTCCCT
ACTCTCGCGTTAACGCTAGCATGGATGTTTTCCCAGTCACGACGTTGTAAAACGACGGCCAGTCTTAAGC
TCGGGCCCCAAATAATGATTTTATTTTGACTGATAGTGACCTGTTCGTTGCAACACATTGATGAGCAATG
CTTTTTTATAATGCCAACTTTGTACAAAAAAGCAGGCTCCACCATGGAGGTGAAGAACTTCGCCGTGTGG
GATTACGTGGTGTTTGCCGCCCTGTTCTTTATCAGCTCCGGCATCGGCGTGTTCTTTGCCATCAAGGAGA
GGAAGAAGGCCACCTCCAGGGAGTTCCTGGTGGGAGGCCGGCAGATGAGCTTTGGCCCTGTGGGACTGTC
CCTGACAGCATCCTTCATGTCTGCCGTGACCGTGCTGGGCACACCAAGCGAGGTGTACAGGTTCGGCGCC
TCCTTTCTGGTGTTCTTTATCGCCTATCTGTTTGTGATCCTGCTGACCAGCGAGCTGTTCCTGCCCGTGT
TTTACCGCAGCGGCATCACCTCCACATACGAGTATCTGCAGCTGCGGTTCAACAAGCCTGTGAGATACGC
CGCCACCGTGATCTATATCGTGCAGACCATCCTGTACACAGGAGTGGTGGTGTATGCACCTGCCCTGGCC
CTGAATCAGGTGACCGGCTTCGATCTGTGGGGCTCCGTGTTTGCCACAGGCATCGTGTGCACCTTTTATT
GTACACTGGGAGGCCTGAAGGCAGTGGTGTGGACCGACGCCTTCCAGATGGTGGTCATGATCGTGGGCTT
TCTGACCGTGCTGATCCAGGGAAGCACACACGCAGGAGGATTCCACAACGTGCTGGAGCAGTCTACCAAT
GGCAGCAGGCTGCACATCTTCGACTTTGATGTGGACCCACTGCGGAGACACACATTCTGGACCATCACAG
TGGGCGGCACCTTTACATGGCTGGGCATCTACGGCGTGAACCAGTCTACCATCCAGCGGTGCATCAGCTG
TAAGACAGAGAAGCACGCCAAGCTGGCCCTGTACTTCAATCTGCTGGGCCTGTGGATCATCCTGGTGTGC
GCCGTGTTCTCTGGCCTGATCATGTATAGCCACTTTAAGGATTGTGACCCATGGACCTCCGGCATCATCT
CTGCCCCTGACCAGCTGATGCCATATTTCGTGATGGAGATCTTTGCCACAATGCCAGGACTGCCTGGACT
GTTCGTGGCATGCGCCTTTAGCGGCACCCTGTCCACAGTGGCCTCTAGCATCAATGCCCTGGCCACCGTG
ACATTCGAGGATTTTGTGAAGTCCTGTTTCCCCCACCTGTCTGACAAGCTGAGCACCTGGATCTCCAAGG
GCCTGTGCCTGCTGTTTGGCGTGATGTGCACATCCATGGCAGTGGCAGCATCTGTGATGGGAGGAGTGGT
GCAGGCAAGCCTGTCCATCCACGGAATGTGCGGAGGACCAATGCTGGGACTGTTCAGCCTGGGCATCGTG
TTCCCCTTTGTGAACTGGAAGGGCGCCCTGGGAGGACTGCTGACCGGCATCACACTGAGCTTCTGGGTGG
CCATCGGCGCCTTTATCTACCCAGCACCAGCATCCAAGACCTGGCCTCTGCCACTGTCCACAGATCAGTG
TATCAAGTCTAATGTGACCGCAACAGGACCACCTGTGCTGTCCTCTAGGCCAGGAATCGCCGACACCTGG
TACTCTATCAGCTATCTGTACTATTCTGCCGTGGGATGCCTGGGATGTATCGTGGCAGGCGTGATCATCA
GCCTGATCACCGGCCGGCAGAGAGGAGAGGATATCCAGCCCCTGCTGATCCGGCCCGTGTGCAACCTGTT
CTGTTTTTGGTCCAAGAAGTACAAGACCCTGTGCTGGTGTGGCGTGCAGCACGACTCTGGCACAGAGCAG
GAGAACCTGGAGAATGGCTCTGCCAGAAAGCAGGGCGCCGAGAGCGTGCTGCAGAATGGACTGAGGAGGG
AGTCCCTGGTGCACGTGCCAGGCTACGATCCCAAGGACAAGTCTTATAACAATATGGCCTTCGAGACCAC
ACACTTTGACCCAGCTTTCTTGTACAAAGTTGGCATTATAAGAAAGCATTGCTTATCAATTTGTTGCAAC
GAACAGGTCACTATCAGTCAAAATAAAATCATTATTTGCCATCCAGCTGATATCCCCTATAGTGAGTCGT
ATTACATGGTCATAGCTGTTTCCTGGCAGCTCTGGCCCGTGTCTCAAAATCTCTGATGTTACATTGCACA
AGATAAAAATATATCATCATGAACAATAAAACTGTCTGCTTACATAAACAGTAATACAAGGGGTGTTATG
AGCCATATTCAACGGGAAACGTCGAGGCCGCGATTAAATTCCAACATGGATGCTGATTTATATGGGTATA
AATGGGCTCGCGATAATGTCGGGCAATCAGGTGCGACAATCTATCGCTTGTATGGGAAGCCCGATGCGCC
AGAGTTGTTTCTGAAACATGGCAAAGGTAGCGTTGCCAATGATGTTACAGATGAGATGGTCAGACTAAAC
TGGCTGACGGAATTTATGCCTCTTCCGACCATCAAGCATTTTATCCGTACTCCTGATGATGCATGGTTAC
TCACCACTGCGATCCCCGGAAAAACAGCATTCCAGGTATTAGAAGAATATCCTGATTCAGGTGAAAATAT
TGTTGATGCGCTGGCAGTGTTCCTGCGCCGGTTGCATTCGATTCCTGTTTGTAATTGTCCTTTTAACAGC
GATCGCGTATTTCGTCTCGCTCAGGCGCAATCACGAATGAATAACGGTTTGGTTGATGCGAGTGATTTTG
ATGACGAGCGTAATGGCTGGCCTGTTGAACAAGTCTGGAAAGAAATGCATAAACTTTTGCCATTCTCACC
GGATTCAGTCGTCACTCATGGTGATTTCTCACTTGATAACCTTATTTTTGACGAGGGGAAATTAATAGGT
TGTATTGATGTTGGACGAGTCGGAATCGCAGACCGATACCAGGATCTTGCCATCCTATGGAACTGCCTCG
GTGAGTTTTCTCCTTCATTACAGAAACGGCTTTTTCAAAAATATGGTATTGATAATCCTGATATGAATAA
ATTGCAGTTTCATTTGATGCTCGATGAGTTTTTCTAATCAGAATTGGTTAATTGGTTGTAACACTGGCAG
AGCATTACGCTGACTTGACGGGACGGCGCAAGCTCATGACCAAAATCCCTTAACGTGAGTTACGCGTCGT
TCCACTGAGCGTCAGACCCCGTAGAAAAGATCAAAGGATCTTCTTGAGATCCTTTTTTTCTGCGCGTAAT
CTGCTGCTTGCAAACAAAAAAACCACCGCTACCAGCGGTGGTTTGTTTGCCGGATCAAGAGCTACCAACT
CTTTTTCCGAAGGTAACTGGCTTCAGCAGAGCGCAGATACCAAATACTGTTCTTCTAGTGTAGCCGTAGT
TAGGCCACCACTTCAAGAACTCTGTAGCACCGCCTACATACCTCGCTCTGCTAATCCTGTTACCAGTGGC
TGCTGCCAGTGGCGATAAGTCGTGTCTTACCGGGTTGGACTCAAGACGATAGTTACCGGATAAGGCGCAG
CGGTCGGGCTGAACGGGGGGTTCGTGCACACAGCCCAGCTTGGAGCGAACGACCTACACCGAACTGAGAT
ACCTACAGCGTGAGCTATGAGAAAGCGCCACGCTTCCCGAAGGGAGAAAGGCGGACAGGTATCCGGTAAG
CGGCAGGGTCGGAACAGGAGAGCGCACGAGGGAGCTTCCAGGGGGAAACGCCTGGTATCTTTATAGTCCT
GTCGGGTTTCGCCACCTCTGACTTGAGCGTCGATTTTTGTGATGCTCGTCAGGGGGGCGGAGCCTATGGA
AAAACGCCAGCAACGCGGCCTTTTTACGGTTCCTGGCCTTTTGCTGGCCTTTTGCTCACATGTT
Features (pLannotate 1.2.2; 10 found; start..end, strand, type, name):
    121..213     +  CDS            lacI (fragment): lac repressor; lacI; The lac repressor binds to the lac operator to inhibit transcription in E. coli. This inhibition can be relieved by adding lactose or isopropyl-β-D-thiogalactopyranoside (IPTG).
    268..295     -  terminator     rrnB T2 terminator: transcription terminator T2 from the E. coli rrnB gene
    427..470     +  terminator     rrnB T1 terminator: Escherichia coli rrnB; transcription terminator T1 from the E. coli rrnB gene
    517..553     -  CDS            lacZα (fragment): LacZα fragment of β-galactosidase; lacZ fragment
    569..668     +  protein_bind   attL1: mutant version of attL; recombination site for the Gateway® LR reaction LR Clonase™
    674..2527    +  CDS            SLC5A12: SC5AC_HUMAN - Also known as SMCT2. Experimental evidence at transcript level: Swiss-Prot protein existence level 2. Acts as an electroneutral and low-affinity sodium (Na(+))- dependent sodium-coupled solute transporter. Catalyzes the transport across the plasma membrane of many monocarboxylates such as lactate, pyruvate, nicotinate, propionate, butyrate and beta-D-hydroxybutyrate. May be responsible for the first step of reabsorption of monocarboxylates from the lumen of the proximal tubule of the kidney and the small intestine. May play also a role in monocarboxylates transport in the retina
   2529..2628    -  protein_bind   attL2: mutant version of attL; recombination site for the Gateway® LR reaction LR Clonase™
   2646..2664    -  promoter       T7 promoter: promoter for bacteriophage T7 RNA polymerase
   2798..3607    +  CDS            KanR: aminoglycoside phosphotransferase; aph(3')-Ia; confers resistance to kanamycin in bacteria or G418 (Geneticin®) in eukaryotes
   3754..4342    +  rep_origin     ori: high-copy-number ColE1/pMB1/pBR322/pUC origin of replication
