[The description below was written by a language model from this plasmid's Addgene catalogue record and pLannotate feature annotations shown in this document.]
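Description:
pDONR221_SLC5A12 is a Gateway entry clone built on the pDONR221 backbone, carrying a codon-optimized open reading frame for human SLC5A12 (also known as SMCT2). It is a small plasmid of about 4.4 kb that is maintained in E. coli through a high-copy ColE1/pUC-type origin of replication and selected with kanamycin via an aminoglycoside phosphotransferase (KanR) gene. Although the catalogue lists the vector type as mammalian expression, the annotated features show no eukaryotic promoter or polyadenylation signal. The plasmid therefore serves as a shuttle for the ORF rather than as an expression vector in its own right.

The 1,854 bp SLC5A12 coding sequence sits between attL1 and attL2 sites, the recombination sites produced when an insert is captured in a donor vector. These sites allow directional, in-frame transfer of the ORF into any attR-containing destination vector through an LR Clonase reaction. Upstream of the cassette, rrnB T1 and T2 transcription terminators insulate the insert from read-through transcription in bacteria. A T7 promoter lies beyond attL2 on the opposite strand, and short lacI and lacZα fragments are backbone remnants. M13 forward and reverse priming sites flank the cassette for sequence verification.

SLC5A12 encodes an electroneutral, low-affinity sodium-coupled transporter of monocarboxylates such as lactate, pyruvate, nicotinate and butyrate, with proposed roles in reabsorption in the kidney proximal tubule and small intestine. The clone belongs to a large consortium collection of solute carrier ORFs and is intended for subcloning the transporter into custom expression vectors for functional and drug-discovery studies.
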