Addgene plasmid #132229: pDONR221_SLC5A12
Purpose: Gateway entry clone with codon-optimized ORF sequence for subcloning into custom expression vectors
Depositing lab: RESOLUTE Consortium & Giulio Superti-Furga. Depositing organization: CeMM Research Center for Molecular Medicine. Publication: The RESOLUTE consortium: unlocking SLC transporters for drug discovery. Superti-Furga G, Lackner D, Wiedmer T, Ingles-Prieto A, Barbosa B, Girardi E, Goldmann U, Gurtl B, Klavins K, Klimek C, Lindinger S, Lineiro-Retes E, Muller AC, Onstein S, Redinger G, Reil D, Sedlyarov V, Wolf G, Crawford M, Everley R, ... Steppan CM. Nat Rev Drug Discov. 2020 Jul;19(7):429-430. doi: 10.1038/d41573-020-00056-6. PubMed 32265506.
Backbone
  Vector backbone: pDONR221
  Backbone manufacturer: Thermo Fisher Scientific
  Backbone size w/o insert (bp): 2550
  Vector type: Mammalian Expression
Growth in bacteria
  Bacterial resistance: Kanamycin, 50 μg/mL
  Growth temperature: 37°C
  Growth strain: Stbl3
  Copy number: High Copy
Gene/Insert
  Gene/Insert name: SLC5A12 (alt name: MGC52019, SMCT2)
  Species: H. sapiens (human)
  Insert size (bp): 1854
  Entrez Gene: SLC5A12 (a.k.a. SMCT2, MGC52019, DKFZp564G223)
  Cloning method: Gateway Cloning
  Sequencing primers: 5′ M13-fwd; 3′ M13-rev
Terms and licenses: Academic/Nonprofit Terms; Industry Terms
Depositor comments: For more information on the full Resolute plasmid collection, please see www.addgene.org/depositor-collections/re-solute/. Please provide your feedback on this plasmid to the RESOLUTE consortium by filling out their RESOLUTE repository feedback form: https://forms.office.com/Pages/ResponsePage.aspx?id=0e05yklzmkS7rjFGQL4N7z4feCLQvEJAmVcOCM_u885UN1JJRko0Ukg4TVQwNTZLOUxPQVJWT1NHUCQlQCN0PWcu
How to cite: pDONR221_SLC5A12 was a gift from RESOLUTE Consortium & Giulio Superti-Furga (Addgene plasmid # 132229 ; http://n2t.net/addgene:132229 ; RRID:Addgene_132229)
