>Addgene plasmid #132229 | pDONR221_SLC5A12 | depositor partial sequence | sequence record 253858 | Codon-optimized ORF of SLC5A12
ATGGAGGTGAAGAACTTCGCCGTGTGGGATTACGTGGTGTTTGCCGCCCTGTTCTTTATCAGCTCCGGCA
TCGGCGTGTTCTTTGCCATCAAGGAGAGGAAGAAGGCCACCTCCAGGGAGTTCCTGGTGGGAGGCCGGCA
GATGAGCTTTGGCCCTGTGGGACTGTCCCTGACAGCATCCTTCATGTCTGCCGTGACCGTGCTGGGCACA
CCAAGCGAGGTGTACAGGTTCGGCGCCTCCTTTCTGGTGTTCTTTATCGCCTATCTGTTTGTGATCCTGC
TGACCAGCGAGCTGTTCCTGCCCGTGTTTTACCGCAGCGGCATCACCTCCACATACGAGTATCTGCAGCT
GCGGTTCAACAAGCCTGTGAGATACGCCGCCACCGTGATCTATATCGTGCAGACCATCCTGTACACAGGA
GTGGTGGTGTATGCACCTGCCCTGGCCCTGAATCAGGTGACCGGCTTCGATCTGTGGGGCTCCGTGTTTG
CCACAGGCATCGTGTGCACCTTTTATTGTACACTGGGAGGCCTGAAGGCAGTGGTGTGGACCGACGCCTT
CCAGATGGTGGTCATGATCGTGGGCTTTCTGACCGTGCTGATCCAGGGAAGCACACACGCAGGAGGATTC
CACAACGTGCTGGAGCAGTCTACCAATGGCAGCAGGCTGCACATCTTCGACTTTGATGTGGACCCACTGC
GGAGACACACATTCTGGACCATCACAGTGGGCGGCACCTTTACATGGCTGGGCATCTACGGCGTGAACCA
GTCTACCATCCAGCGGTGCATCAGCTGTAAGACAGAGAAGCACGCCAAGCTGGCCCTGTACTTCAATCTG
CTGGGCCTGTGGATCATCCTGGTGTGCGCCGTGTTCTCTGGCCTGATCATGTATAGCCACTTTAAGGATT
GTGACCCATGGACCTCCGGCATCATCTCTGCCCCTGACCAGCTGATGCCATATTTCGTGATGGAGATCTT
TGCCACAATGCCAGGACTGCCTGGACTGTTCGTGGCATGCGCCTTTAGCGGCACCCTGTCCACAGTGGCC
TCTAGCATCAATGCCCTGGCCACCGTGACATTCGAGGATTTTGTGAAGTCCTGTTTCCCCCACCTGTCTG
ACAAGCTGAGCACCTGGATCTCCAAGGGCCTGTGCCTGCTGTTTGGCGTGATGTGCACATCCATGGCAGT
GGCAGCATCTGTGATGGGAGGAGTGGTGCAGGCAAGCCTGTCCATCCACGGAATGTGCGGAGGACCAATG
CTGGGACTGTTCAGCCTGGGCATCGTGTTCCCCTTTGTGAACTGGAAGGGCGCCCTGGGAGGACTGCTGA
CCGGCATCACACTGAGCTTCTGGGTGGCCATCGGCGCCTTTATCTACCCAGCACCAGCATCCAAGACCTG
GCCTCTGCCACTGTCCACAGATCAGTGTATCAAGTCTAATGTGACCGCAACAGGACCACCTGTGCTGTCC
TCTAGGCCAGGAATCGCCGACACCTGGTACTCTATCAGCTATCTGTACTATTCTGCCGTGGGATGCCTGG
GATGTATCGTGGCAGGCGTGATCATCAGCCTGATCACCGGCCGGCAGAGAGGAGAGGATATCCAGCCCCT
GCTGATCCGGCCCGTGTGCAACCTGTTCTGTTTTTGGTCCAAGAAGTACAAGACCCTGTGCTGGTGTGGC
GTGCAGCACGACTCTGGCACAGAGCAGGAGAACCTGGAGAATGGCTCTGCCAGAAAGCAGGGCGCCGAGA
GCGTGCTGCAGAATGGACTGAGGAGGGAGTCCCTGGTGCACGTGCCAGGCTACGATCCCAAGGACAAGTC
TTATAACAATATGGCCTTCGAGACCACACACTTT
